Addgene plasmid #115826: pscALPS-SIV-AGM-VERAGM3 vpr
Purpose: Encodes codon optimized 3xFLAG-SIVAGM Vpr (Ver AGM3) (M30931) and puromycin resistance protein
Depositing lab: Jeremy Luban. Depositing organization: University of Massachusetts, Worcester. Publication: Primate immunodeficiency virus proteins Vpx and Vpr counteract transcriptional repression of proviruses by the HUSH complex. Yurkovetskiy L, Guney MH, Kim K, Goh SL, McCauley S, Dauphin A, Diehl WE, Luban J. Nat Microbiol. 2018 Dec;3(12):1354-1361. doi: 10.1038/s41564-018-0256-x. Epub 2018 Oct 8. PubMed 30297740.
Backbone
  Vector backbone: pscALPS Puro
  Vector type: Lentiviral
  Selectable markers: Puromycin
Growth in bacteria
  Bacterial resistance: Ampicillin, 100 μg/mL
  Growth temperature: 30°C
  Growth strain: NEB Stable
  Copy number: High Copy
Gene/Insert
  Gene/Insert name: SIVAGM Vpr (Ver AGM3) (M30931)
  Promoter: SFFV
  Tag / fusion protein: 3x-FLAG (N terminal on insert)
  Cloning method: Restriction Enzyme; 5′ cloning site XbaI (unknown if destroyed); 3′ cloning site EcoRI (unknown if destroyed)
Terms and licenses: Academic/Nonprofit Terms; Industry Terms: Not Available to Industry
Depositor comments: PuroR . Please visit https://www.biorxiv.org/content/early/2018/04/03/293001 for bioRxiv preprint.
How to cite: pscALPS-SIV-AGM-VERAGM3 vpr was a gift from Jeremy Luban (Addgene plasmid # 115826 ; http://n2t.net/addgene:115826 ; RRID:Addgene_115826)
