[The description below was written by a language model from this plasmid's Addgene catalogue record and pLannotate feature annotations shown in this document.]
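Description:
pscALPS-SIV-AGM-VERAGM3 vpr is an HIV-1-based lentiviral transfer vector of about 8.1 kb, built on the pscALPS Puro backbone. It delivers a codon-optimized Vpr gene from the vervet African green monkey SIV isolate AGM3. In bacteria it is maintained through a high-copy ColE1/pUC-type origin and an ampicillin resistance gene (β-lactamase with its own promoter). Transduced mammalian cells are selected with puromycin.

A CMV enhancer/promoter sits directly upstream of a truncated HIV-1 5' LTR, the usual arrangement for Tat-independent transcription of the vector genome in packaging cells. An SV40 enhancer/early promoter is annotated just before it. The Ψ packaging signal, with an overlapping gag fragment, directs encapsidation of the genomic RNA. The RRE supports Rev-dependent nuclear export, and the cPPT/CTS aids nuclear import of the reverse-transcribed genome.

The internal SFFV LTR promoter drives the Vpr open reading frame, which carries an N-terminal 3xFLAG tag for detection. The automated annotation picks up only part of the tag. It also labels the coding sequence as the homologous SIV vpx, whereas the catalogue entry identifies it as Vpr.

A puromycin N-acetyltransferase gene lies downstream. The feature table does not annotate whatever element drives its expression in the roughly 500 bp gap after Vpr. A WPRE follows to enhance transcript expression, and then a nef fragment and a truncated 3' LTR.

According to the associated publication title, the construct belongs to a study of how primate lentiviral Vpx and Vpr proteins counteract HUSH complex-mediated transcriptional repression of proviruses.
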