Features (pLannotate 1.2.2; 21 found; start..end, strand, type, name):
     69..398     +  promoter       SV40 promoter: SV40 enhancer and early promoter
    410..789     +  enhancer       CMV enhancer: human cytomegalovirus immediate early enhancer
    790..989     +  promoter       CMV promoter: human cytomegalovirus (CMV) immediate early promoter
   1007..1187    +  LTR            5' LTR (truncated): truncated 5' long terminal repeat (LTR) from HIV-1
   1234..1359    +  misc_feature   HIV-1 Ψ: packaging signal of human immunodeficiency virus type 1
   1343..1681    +  CDS            HIV-1 gag (fragment): gag protein from human immunodeficiency virus 1; gag
   1856..2089    +  misc_feature   RRE: The Rev response element (RRE) of HIV-1 allows for Rev-dependent mRNA export from the nucleus to the cytoplasm.
   2210..2452    +  CDS            env (fragment): ENV_HV2ST - Experimental evidence at protein level: Swiss-Prot protein existence level 1. The gp120-gp41 heterodimer allows rapid transcytosis of the virus through CD4 negative cells such as simple epithelial monolayers of the intestinal, rectal and endocervical epithelial barriers. Both gp120 and gp41 specifically recognize glycosphingolipids galactosyl- ceramide (GalCer) or 3' sulfo-galactosyl-ceramide (GalS) present in the lipid rafts structures of epithelial cells. Binding to these alternative receptors allows the rapid transcytosis of the virus through the epithelial cells. This transcyto
   2465..2565    +  CDS            Rev (fragment): human immunodeficiency virus 1 (HIV-1) Rev protein; rev; enhances nuclear export of unspliced and incompletely spliced viral mRNAs
   2615..2732    +  misc_feature   cPPT/CTS: central polypurine tract and central termination sequence of HIV-1
   2869..3276    +  promoter       SFFV promoter: spleen focus-forming virus long terminal repeat (LTR) promoter
   3342..3364    +  CDS            FLAG (fragment): FLAG® epitope tag, followed by an enterokinase cleavage site
   3375..3731    +  CDS            vpx: VPX_SIVVG - Protein inferred from homology: Swiss-Prot protein existence level 3. Plays a role in nuclear translocation of the viral pre- integration complex (PIC), thus is required for the virus to infect non-dividing cells. Targets specific host proteins for degradation by the 26S proteasome. Acts by associating with the cellular CUL4A-DDB1 E3 ligase complex through direct interaction with host VPRPB/DCAF-1. This change in the E3 ligase substrate specificity results in the degradation of host SAMHD1. In turn, SAMHD1 depletion allows viral replication in host myeloid cells by preventing SAMHD
   4241..4840    +  CDS            PuroR: puromycin N-acetyltransferase; pac from Streptomyces alboniger; confers resistance to puromycin
   4850..5438    +  misc_feature   WPRE: woodchuck hepatitis virus posttranscriptional regulatory element
   5449..5949    +  CDS            nef (fragment): NEF_HV1LA - Experimental evidence at protein level: Swiss-Prot protein existence level 1. Extracellular Nef protein targets CD4(+) T-lymphocytes for apoptosis by interacting with CXCR4 surface receptors. From Human immunodeficiency virus type 1 group M subtype B (isolate Lai) (HIV-1).
   5956..6136    +  LTR            5' LTR (truncated): truncated 5' long terminal repeat (LTR) from HIV-1
   6207..6795    -  rep_origin     ori: high-copy-number ColE1/pMB1/pBR322/pUC origin of replication
   6966..7826    -  CDS            AmpR: β-lactamase; bla; confers resistance to ampicillin, carbenicillin, and related antibiotics
   7827..7931    -  promoter       AmpR promoter: bla
   7990..8042    -  misc_feature   bom (fragment): basis of mobility region from pBR322
>Addgene plasmid #115826 | pscALPS-SIV-AGM-VERAGM3 vpr | addgene full sequence | sequence record 232533 | Addgene NGS Result
AATCTGCTTAGGGTTAGGCGTTTTGCGCTGCTTCGCGATGTACGGGCCAGATATACGCGCTGTGGAATGT
GTGTCAGTTAGGGTGTGGAAAGTCCCCAGGCTCCCCAGCAGGCAGAAGTATGCAAAGCATGCATCTCAAT
TAGTCAGCAACCAGGTGTGGAAAGTCCCCAGGCTCCCCAGCAGGCAGAAGTATGCAAAGCATGCATCTCA
ATTAGTCAGCAACCATAGTCCCGCCCCTAACTCCGCCCATCCCGCCCCTAACTCCGCCCAGTTCCGCCCA
TTCTCCGCCCCATGGCTGACTAATTTTTTTTATTTATGCAGAGGCCGAGGCCGCCTCTGCCTCTGAGCTA
TTCCAGAAGTAGTGAGGAGGCTTTTTTGGAGGCCTAGGCTTTTGCAAAAAGCTCGCGTTGACATTGATTA
TTGACTAGTTATTAATAGTAATCAATTACGGGGTCATTAGTTCATAGCCCATATATGGAGTTCCGCGTTA
CATAACTTACGGTAAATGGCCCGCCTGGCTGACCGCCCAACGACCCCCGCCCATTGACGTCAATAATGAC
GTATGTTCCCATAGTAACGCCAATAGGGACTTTCCATTGACGTCAATGGGTGGAGTATTTACGGTAAACT
GCCCACTTGGCAGTACATCAAGTGTATCATATGCCAAGTACGCCCCCTATTGACGTCAATGACGGTAAAT
GGCCCGCCTGGCATTATGCCCAGTACATGACCTTATGGGACTTTCCTACTTGGCAGTACATCTACGTATT
AGTCATCGCTATTACCATGGTGATGCGGTTTTGGCAGTACATCAATGGGCGTGGATAGCGGTTTGACTCA
CGGGGATTTCCAAGTCTCCACCCCATTGACGTCAATGGGAGTTTGTTTTGGCACCAAAATCAACGGGACT
TTCCAAAATGTCGTAACAACTCCGCCCCATTGACGCAAATGGGCGGTAGGCGTGTACGGTGGGAGGTCTA
TATAAGCAGCGCGTTTTGCCTGTACTGGGTCTCTCTGGTTAGACCAGATCTGAGCCTGGGAGCTCTCTGG
CTAACTAGGGAACCCACTGCTTAAGCCTCAATAAAGCTTGCCTTGAGTGCTTCAAGTAGTGTGTGCCCGT
CTGTTGTGTGACTCTGGTAACTAGAGATCCCTCAGACCCTTTTAGTCAGTGTGGAAAATCTCTAGCAGTG
GCGCCCGAACAGGGACTTGAAAGCGAAAGGGAAACCAGAGGAGCTCTCTCGACGCAGGACTCGGCTTGCT
GAAGCGCGCACGGCAAGAGGCGAGGGGCGGCGACTGGTGAGTACGCCAAAAATTTTGACTAGCGGAGGCT
AGAAGGAGAGAGATGGGTGCGAGAGCGTCAGTATTAAGCGGGGGAGAATTAGATCGCGATGGGAAAAAAT
TCGGTTAAGGCCAGGGGGAAAGAAAAAATATAAATTAAAACATATAGTATGGGCAAGCAGGGAGCTAGAA
CGATTCGCAGTTAATCCTGGCCTGTTAGAAACATCAGAAGGCTGTAGACAAATACTGGGACAGCTACAAC
CATCCCTTCAGACAGGATCAGAAGAACTTAGATCATTATATAATACAGTAGCAACCCTCTATTGTGTGCA
TCAAAGGATAGAGATAAAAGACACCAAGGAAGCTTTAGACAAGATAGAGGAAGAGCAAAACAAAAGTAAG
ACCACCGCACAGCAAGCGGCCGGCCGCTGATCTTCAGACCTGGAGGAGGAGATATGAGGGACAATTGGAG
AAGTGAATTATATAAATATAAAGTAGTAAAAATTGAACCATTAGGAGTAGCACCCACCAAGGCAAAGAGA
AGAGTGGTGCAGAGAGAAAAAAGAGCAGTGGGAATAGGAGCTTTGTTCCTTGGGTTCTTGGGAGCAGCAG
GAAGCACTATGGGCGCAGCGTCAATGACGCTGACGGTACAGGCCAGACAATTATTGTCTGGTATAGTGCA
GCAGCAGAACAATTTGCTGAGGGCTATTGAGGCGCAACAGCATCTGTTGCAACTCACAGTCTGGGGCATC
AAGCAGCTCCAGGCAAGAATCCTGGCTGTGGAAAGATACCTAAAGGATCAACAGCTCCTGGGGATTTGGG
GTTGCTCTGGAAAACTCATTTGCACCACTGCTGTGCCTTGGAATGCTAGTTGGAGTAATAAATCTCTGGA
ACAGATTTGGAATCACACGACCTGGATGGAGTGGGACAGAGAATTAACAATTACACAAGCTTAATACACT
CCTTAATTGAAGAATCGCAAAACCAGCAAGAAAAGAATGAACAAGAATTATTGGAATTAGATAAATGGGC
AAGTTTGTGGAATTGGTTTAACATAACAAATTGGCTGTGGTATATAAAATTATTCATAATGATAGTAGGA
GGCTTGGTAGGTTTAAGAATAGTTTTTGCTGTACTTTCTATAGTGAATAGAGTTAGGCAGGGATATTCAC
CATTATCGTTTCAGACCCACCTCCCAACCCCGAGGGGACCCGACAGGCCCGAAGGAATAGAAGAAGAAGG
TGGAGAGAGAGACAGAGACAGATCCATTCGATTAGTGAACGGATCGGCACTGCGTGCGCCAATTCTGCAG
ACAAATGGCAGTATTCATCCACAATTTTAAAAGAAAAGGGGGGATTGGGGGGTACAGTGCAGGGGAAAGA
ATAGTAGACATAATAGCAACAGACATACAAACTAAAGAATTACAAAAACAAATTACAAAAATTCAAAATT
TTCGGGTTTATTACAGGGACAGCAGAGATCCAGTTTGGTTAATTAACTGCAGCCCCGATAAAATAAAAGA
TTTTATTTAGTCTCCAGAAAAAGGGGGGAATGAAAGACCCCACCTGTAGGTTTGGCAAGCTAGCTGCAGT
AACGCCATTTTGCAAGGCATGGAAAAATACCAAACCAAGAATAGAGAAGTTCAGATCAAGGGCGGGTACA
TGAAAATAGCTAACGTTGGGCCAAACAGGATATCTGCGGTGAGCAGTTTCGGCCCCGGCCCGGGGCCAAG
AACAGATGGTCACCGCAGTTTCGGCCCCGGCCCGAGGCCAAGAACAGATGGTCCCCAGATATGGCCCAAC
CCTCAGCAGTTTCTTAAGACCCATCAGATGTTTCCAGGCTCCCCCAAGGACCTGAAATGACCCTGCGCCT
TATTTGAATTAACCAATCAGCCTGCTTCTCGCTTCTGTTCGCGCGCTTCTGCTTCCCGAGCTCTATAAAA
GAGCTCACAACCCCTCACTCGGCGCGCCAGTCCTCCGACAGACTGAGTCGCCCGGGGGTCTAGAGCCGCC
ATGGATTATAAAGATGACGATGACAAAGACTATAAAGACGATGACGACAAAGATTACAAGGACGACGACG
ACAAAGCGGCCGCTATGGCCTCTGGTAGAGACCCACGCGAAGCCCGCCCTGGCGAGTTGGAGATTTGGGA
CCTGTCTCGAGAACCTTGGGATGAATGGCTTCGGGACATGCTTGAGGACATAAACCAAGAGGCGAAAATG
CACTTCGGCAGAGAATTGCTTTTCCAAGTATGGAACTATTGTCAGGAGGAAGGGGAACGCAATCGGACGC
CAATGCTGGAACGCGCCTATAAGTACTATAAATTGGTACAGAAGGCGCTGTTCGTCCATTTCAGATGTGG
ATGCCGAAGGCGGCAACCTTTCGAGCCGTACGAAGAACGCCGCGACGGACAGGGAGGTGGACGAGCCGGA
CGCGTCCCACCTGGACTCGATTAACCCGGGGAATTCTCGACCTTGACTGGCGGCGCGACCTTGAGGCCTG
CGTTCGCCTCAGTTGCCCCCTCTGTGCAATGGGGAGACGCGCCTCATCGCTTGACAACGGCCGAAGAGCC
GCCGCGCTTCCGTCTCCCGCGTGCGCGCGCCATGCTGCCCACCCCCGTTCCGCACTGACCCTCCCCCGTG
CCCCGCGTCCCGTACTGCCGCCCCGCCCCGAGTCCCATGCCGCAGCCACCGCGACGGAGCCCGCAGGCGG
GAACCTGCCTCCGCGCGTTAGCGCGCACGCGCGCCTCATGTGTCGTCCCCATCAGCGCCGGCTTCCGTCT
ATAGGCCAGATGCACTGTCACTCTGGCGAAGTCGCAGACCCGATTGGCCGGGACGGAGGCGCGAGACCGG
GTTGCGGGCGGGGCCGAACGTGGTATAAAAGGGGCGGGAGGCCAGGCTCGTGCCGTTTTGCAGACGCCAC
CGCCGAGGAAAACCGTGTACTATTAGCCACGCGTGCCACCATGACCGAGTACAAGCCCACGGTGCGCCTC
GCCACCCGCGACGACGTCCCCCGGGCCGTACGCACCCTCGCCGCCGCGTTCGCCGACTACCCCGCCACGC
GCCACACCGTCGACCCGGACCGCCACATCGAGCGGGTCACCGAGCTGCAAGAACTCTTCCTCACGCGCGT
CGGGCTCGACATCGGCAAGGTGTGGGTCGCGGACGACGGCGCCGCGGTGGCGGTCTGGACCACGCCGGAG
AGCGTCGAAGCGGGGGCGGTGTTCGCCGAGATCGGCCCGCGCATGGCCGAGTTGAGCGGTTCCCGGCTGG
CCGCGCAGCAACAGATGGAAGGCCTCCTGGCGCCGCACCGGCCCAAGGAGCCCGCGTGGTTCCTGGCCAC
CGTCGGCGTCTCGCCCGACCACCAGGGCAAGGGTCTGGGCAGCGCCGTCGTGCTCCCCGGAGTGGAGGCG
GCCGAGCGCGCCGGGGTGCCCGCCTTCCTGGAGACCTCCGCGCCCCGCAACCTCCCCTTCTACGAGCGGC
TCGGCTTCACCGTCACCGCCGACGTCGAGGTGCCCGAAGGACCGCGCACCTGGTGCATGACCCGCAAGCC
CGGTGCCTGAGCGATCGCTAATCAACCTCTGGATTACAAAATTTGTGAAAGATTGACTGGTATTCTTAAC
TATGTTGCTCCTTTTACGCTATGTGGATACGCTGCTTTAATGCCTTTGTATCATGCTATTGCTTCCCGTA
TGGCTTTCATTTTCTCCTCCTTGTATAAATCCTGGTTGCTGTCTCTTTATGAGGAGTTGTGGCCCGTTGT
CAGGCAACGTGGCGTGGTGTGCACTGTGTTTGCTGACGCAACCCCCACTGGTTGGGGCATTGCCACCACC
TGTCAGCTCCTTTCCGGGACTTTCGCTTTCCCCCTCCCTATTGCCACGGCGGAACTCATCGCCGCCTGCC
TTGCCCGCTGCTGGACAGGGGCTCGGCTGTTGGGCACTGACAATTCCGTGGTGTTGTCGGGGAAGCTGAC
GTCCTTTCCATGGCTGCTCGCCTGTGTTGCCACCTGGATTCTGCGCGGGACGTCCTTCTGCTACGTCCCT
TCGGCCCTCAATCCAGCGGACCTTCCTTCCCGCGGCCTGCTGCCGGCTCTGCGGCCTCTTCCGCGTCTTC
GCCTTCGCCCTCAGACGAGTCGGATCTCCCTTTGGGCCGCCTCCCCGCTTAATCGCGTCGAGACCTAGAA
AAACATGGAGCAATCACAAGTAGCAATACAGCAGCTACCAATGCTGATTGTGCCTGGCTAGAAGCACAAG
AGGAGGAGGAGGTGGGTTTTCCAGTCACACCTCAGGTACCTTTAAGACCAATGACTTACAAGGCAGCTGT
AGATCTTAGCCACTTTTTAAAAGAAAAGGGGGGACTGGAAGGGCTAATTCACTCCCAACGAAGACAAGAT
ATCCTTGATCTGTGGATCTACCACACACAAGGCTACTTCCCTGATTGGCAGAACTACACACCAGGGCCAG
GGATCAGATATCCACTGACCTTTGGATGGTGCTACAAGCTAGTACCAGTTGAGCAAGAGAAGGTAGAAGA
AGCCAATGAAGGAGAGAACACCCGCTTGTTACACCCTGTGAGCCTGCATGGGATGGATGACCCGGAGAGA
GAAGTATTAGAGTGGAGGTTTGACAGCCGCCTAGCATTTCATCACATGGCCCGAGAGCTGCATCCGGACT
GTACTGGGTCTCTCTGGTTAGACCAGATCTGAGCCTGGGAGCTCTCTGGCTAACTAGGGAACCCACTGCT
TAAGCCTCAATAAAGCTTGCCTTGAGTGCTTCAAGTAGTGTGTGCCCGTCTGTTGTGTGACTCTGGTAAC
TAGAGATCCCTCAGACCCTTTTAGTCAGTGTGGAAAATCTCTAGCAGGGCCCGTTTCATGTGAGCAAAAG
GCCAGCAAAAGGCCAGGAACCGTAAAAAGGCCGCGTTGCTGGCGTTTTTCCATAGGCTCCGCCCCCCTGA
CGAGCATCACAAAAATCGACGCTCAAGTCAGAGGTGGCGAAACCCGACAGGACTATAAAGATACCAGGCG
TTTCCCCCTGGAAGCTCCCTCGTGCGCTCTCCTGTTCCGACCCTGCCGCTTACCGGATACCTGTCCGCCT
TTCTCCCTTCGGGAAGCGTGGCGCTTTCTCATAGCTCACGCTGTAGGTATCTCAGTTCGGTGTAGGTCGT
TCGCTCCAAGCTGGGCTGTGTGCACGAACCCCCCGTTCAGCCCGACCGCTGCGCCTTATCCGGTAACTAT
CGTCTTGAGTCCAACCCGGTAAGACACGACTTATCGCCACTGGCAGCAGCCACTGGTAACAGGATTAGCA
GAGCGAGGTATGTAGGCGGTGCTACAGAGTTCTTGAAGTGGTGGCCTAACTACGGCTACACTAGAAGAAC
AGTATTTGGTATCTGCGCTCTGCTGAAGCCAGTTACCTTCGGAAAAAGAGTTGGTAGCTCTTGATCCGGC
AAACAAACCACCGCTGGTAGCGGTGGTTTTTTTGTTTGCAAGCAGCAGATTACGCGCAGAAAAAAAGGAT
CTCAAGAAGATCCTTTGATCTTTTCTACGGGGTCTGACGCTCAGTGGAACGAAAACTCACGTTAAGGGAT
TTTGGTCATGAGATTATCAAAAAGGATCTTCACCTAGATCCTTTTAAATTAAAAATGAAGTTTTAAATCA
ATCTAAAGTATATATGAGTAAACTTGGTCTGACAGTTACCAATGCTTAATCAGTGAGGCACCTATCTCAG
CGATCTGTCTATTTCGTTCATCCATAGTTGCCTGACTCCCCGTCGTGTAGATAACTACGATACGGGAGGG
CTTACCATCTGGCCCCAGTGCTGCAATGATACCGCGAGACCCACGCTCACCGGCTCCAGATTTATCAGCA
ATAAACCAGCCAGCCGGAAGGGCCGAGCGCAGAAGTGGTCCTGCAACTTTATCCGCCTCCATCCAGTCTA
TTAATTGTTGCCGGGAAGCTAGAGTAAGTAGTTCGCCAGTTAATAGTTTGCGCAACGTTGTTGCCATTGC
TACAGGCATCGTGGTGTCACGCTCGTCGTTTGGTATGGCTTCATTCAGCTCCGGTTCCCAACGATCAAGG
CGAGTTACATGATCCCCCATGTTGTGCAAAAAAGCGGTTAGCTCCTTCGGTCCTCCGATCGTTGTCAGAA
GTAAGTTGGCCGCAGTGTTATCACTCATGGTTATGGCAGCACTGCATAATTCTCTTACTGTCATGCCATC
CGTAAGATGCTTTTCTGTGACTGGTGAGTACTCAACCAAGTCATTCTGAGAATAGTGTATGCGGCGACCG
AGTTGCTCTTGCCCGGCGTCAATACGGGATAATACCGCGCCACATAGCAGAACTTTAAAAGTGCTCATCA
TTGGAAAACGTTCTTCGGGGCGAAAACTCTCAAGGATCTTACCGCTGTTGAGATCCAGTTCGATGTAACC
CACTCGTGCACCCAACTGATCTTCAGCATCTTTTACTTTCACCAGCGTTTCTGGGTGAGCAAAAACAGGA
AGGCAAAATGCCGCAAAAAAGGGAATAAGGGCGACACGGAAATGTTGAATACTCATACTCTTCCTTTTTC
AATATTATTGAAGCATTTATCAGGGTTATTGTCTCATGAGCGGATACATATTTGAATGTATTTAGAAAAA
TAAACAAATAGGGGTTCCGCGCACATTTCCCCGAAAAGTGCCACCTGACGTCGACGGATCGGGAGATCTC
CCGATCCCCTATGGTGCACTCTCAGTACAATCTGCTCTGATGCCGCATAGTTAAGCCAGTATCTGCTCCC
TGCTTGTGTGTTGGAGGTCGCTGAGTAGTGCGCGAGCAAAATTTAAGCTACAACAAGGCAAGGCTTGACC
GACAATTGCATGAAG
