>Addgene plasmid #115826 | pscALPS-SIV-AGM-VERAGM3 vpr | depositor partial sequence | sequence record 218775 | SIV VER AGM3 Vpr
TCTAGAGCCGCCATGGATTATAAAGATGACGATGACAAAGACTATAAAGACGATGACGACAAAGATTACA
AGGACGACGACGACAAAGCGGCCGCTATGGCCTCTGGTAGAGACCCACGCGAAGCCCGCCCTGGCGAGTT
GGAGATTTGGGACCTGTCTCGAGAACCTTGGGATGAATGGCTTCGGGACATGCTTGAGGACATAAACCAA
GAGGCGAAAATGCACTTCGGCAGAGAATTGCTTTTCCAAGTATGGAACTATTGTCAGGAGGAAGGGGAAC
GCAATCGGACGCCAATGCTGGAACGCGCCTATAAGTACTATAAATTGGTACAGAAGGCGCTGTTCGTCCA
TTTCAGATGTGGATGCCGAAGGCGGCAACCTTTCGAGCCGTACGAAGAACGCCGCGACGGACAGGGAGGT
GGACGAGCCGGACGCGTCCCACCTGGACTCGATTAACCCGGGGAATTC
